Addgene plasmid #112899: pTORKm43GWF
Purpose: (Empty Backbone) Multisite (attR3/attR4) Gateway vector for expression in oomycetes. Confers resistance to geneticin (G418). Contains additional cassette for constitutive expression of mWasabi.
Depositing lab: Sebastian Schornack. Depositing organization: University of Cambridge. Publication: Hydrodynamic Shape Changes Underpin Nuclear Rerouting in Branched Hyphae of an Oomycete Pathogen. Evangelisti E, Shenhav L, Yunusov T, Le Naour-Vernet M, Rink P, Schornack S. MBio. 2019 Oct 1;10(5). pii: mBio.01516-19. doi: 10.1128/mBio.01516-19. PubMed 31575765.
Backbone
  Vector backbone: pTORKm34GWF
  Backbone manufacturer: Edouard Evangelisti, Liron Shenhav
  Backbone size (bp): 8692
  Vector type: Oomycete expression
  Selectable markers: Neomycin (select with G418)
Growth in bacteria
  Bacterial resistance: Chloramphenicol and Ampicillin, 25 & 100 μg/mL
  Growth temperature: 37°C
  Growth strain: ccdB Survival
  Copy number: High Copy
Gene/Insert
  Cloning method: Gateway Cloning
Terms and licenses: Academic/Nonprofit Terms; Industry Terms: Not Available to Industry
Depositor comments: Please visit https://www.biorxiv.org/content/10.1101/652255v1 for bioRxiv preprint.
How to cite: pTORKm43GWF was a gift from Sebastian Schornack (Addgene plasmid # 112899 ; http://n2t.net/addgene:112899 ; RRID:Addgene_112899)
