[The description below was written by a language model from this plasmid's Addgene catalogue record and pLannotate feature annotations shown in this document.]
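Description:
pTORKm43GWF is an empty Gateway destination vector for transgene expression in oomycetes, derived from the related backbone pTORKm34GWF and about 8.7 kb in size. The bacterial part is pBluescript-like: a high-copy ColE1/pUC origin, an f1 origin, ampicillin resistance (bla with its own promoter), remnants of the lacZα/lac promoter region, and flanking T7 and T3 promoters. Because the Gateway cassette carries the gyrase toxin gene ccdB, the unrecombined plasmid has to be maintained in a ccdB-tolerant E. coli strain, and it is selected with both ampicillin and chloramphenicol.

The destination cassette consists of ccdB, a ccdA fragment and a chloramphenicol acetyltransferase gene with its promoter, bounded by two attR sites. The catalogue describes these as attR3 and attR4 for multisite Gateway assembly. The automated annotation labels one end attR3 and the other as attR1 overlapping an attB4 core, which most likely reflects the attR4 site being matched to its closest known relative. In an LR reaction, compatible entry clones replace the ccdB/CmR cassette, so several fragments (for example a promoter plus coding sequence) can be combined, and correct recombinants are counter-selected by loss of ccdB.

Two further cassettes function in the oomycete host: a neo (nptII) gene conferring geneticin (G418) resistance for selecting transformants, followed by a ble fragment, and a separate mWasabi green fluorescent protein cassette described as constitutively expressed, which allows visual identification of transformed lines. The oomycete promoters and terminators driving these cassettes are not annotated in the feature table or named in the record.
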