Features (pLannotate 1.2.2; 23 found; start..end, strand, type, name):
    323..341     -  promoter       T7 promoter: promoter for bacteriophage T7 RNA polymerase
    344..501     +  CDS            lacZα (fragment): LacZα fragment of β-galactosidase; lacZ fragment
    532..960     -  rep_origin     f1 ori (sequence partly withheld): f1 bacteriophage origin of replication; arrow indicates direction of (+) strand synthesis
    987..1091    +  promoter       AmpR promoter: bla
   1092..1952    +  CDS            AmpR: β-lactamase; bla; confers resistance to ampicillin, carbenicillin, and related antibiotics
   2123..2711    +  rep_origin     ori: high-copy-number ColE1/pMB1/pBR322/pUC origin of replication
   2894..2986    +  CDS            lacI (fragment): lac repressor; lacI; The lac repressor binds to the lac operator to inhibit transcription in E. coli. This inhibition can be relieved by adding lactose or isopropyl-β-D-thiogalactopyranoside (IPTG).
   2999..3020    +  protein_bind   CAP binding site: CAP binding activates transcription in the presence of cAMP. E. coli catabolite activator protein
   3035..3065    +  promoter       lac promoter: promoter for the E. coli lac operon
   3073..3089    +  protein_bind   lac operator: The lac repressor binds to the lac operator to inhibit transcription in E. coli. This inhibition can be relieved by adding lactose or isopropyl-β-D-thiogalactopyranoside (IPTG). lac repressor encoded by lacI
   3134..3152    +  promoter       T3 promoter: promoter for bacteriophage T3 RNA polymerase
   3734..3765    -  misc_feature   MCS (fragment): pBluescript multiple cloning site
   3768..4477    +  CDS            mWasabi (fragment): green variant of teal fluorescent protein mTFP1 (Ai et al., 2008)
   5175..5195    +  protein_bind   attB4: mutant version of attB; core recombination site for the Gateway® BP reaction BP Clonase™
   5179..5298    +  protein_bind   attR1: mutant version of attR; recombination site for the Gateway® LR reaction LR Clonase™
   5339..5644    -  CDS            ccdB: CcdB, a bacterial toxin that poisons DNA gyrase; ccdB; Plasmids containing the ccdB gene cannot be propagated in standard E. coli strains.
   5649..5807    -  CDS            ccdA (fragment): CCDA_ECO57 - Also known as H, letA. Experimental evidence at protein level: Swiss-Prot protein existence level 1. Antitoxin component of a type II toxin-antitoxin (TA) system which inhibits the post-segregational killing (PSK) of plasmid-free cells, also referred to as a plasmid addiction system. Binds to and blocks the activity of CcdB; will also remove bound CcdB protein from the CcdB-GyrA complex by forming a CcdA-CcdB complex, a process termed rejuvenation. Functions as a transcriptional corepressor for the ccdAB operon, repression also requires CcdB (By similarity). From Escherichia coli
   5964..6644    -  CDS            CmR: chloramphenicol acetyltransferase confers resistance to chloramphenicol
   6645..6674    -  promoter       cat promoter (fragment): promoter of the E. coli cat gene encoding chloramphenicol acetyltransferase
   6698..6728    -  promoter       lac UV5 promoter: E. coli lac promoter with an "up" mutation
   6753..6876    -  protein_bind   attR3: mutant version of attR; recombination site for the Gateway® LR reaction LR Clonase™
   7490..8281    +  CDS            neo: KKA2_KLEPN - Also known as kan, nptII. Experimental evidence at protein level: Swiss-Prot protein existence level 1. Resistance to kanamycin, neomycin, paromomycin, ribostamycin, butirosin and gentamicin B. From Klebsiella pneumoniae.
   8305..8466    +  CDS            ble (fragment): BLE_KLEPN - Experimental evidence at protein level: Swiss-Prot protein existence level 1. Binding protein with a strong affinity to the bleomycin family of antibiotics. Binds to CL990; an antimitotic-antibiotic compound. From Klebsiella pneumoniae.
>Addgene plasmid #112899 | pTORKm43GWF | addgene full sequence | sequence record 220557 | Addgene NGS Result
TACGCCGCCTTAGTAACAAACATGCCAAAAGAAGGAAAGCTTTCACCAGCTTTCAAGTTTAATCAATCTT
TGAGAGTCACAATTGCAAGAATAAATGAATTTTTACAACACAGTTCGATGCACTGTGTTTCGTCTTGATG
AAAATTGGACGGCAAATCGAGTATCTTAAACAAATCTCGGCATAGGCTGTCCATTTTGTGGTCGCCTCTT
TGTTGGTAGTTTGCAGTAGTTTCATTAGTAGAAGATCTGCATCCTCAATCTGCTAAACGTCTTGAGCAGC
TATGAGACGATCCGGGGAATTGGGGCCCGAGCTCCAATTCGCCCTATAGTGAGTCGTATTACAATTCACT
GGCCGTCGTTTTACAACGTCGTGACTGGGAAAACCCTGGCGTTACCCAACTTAATCGCCTTGCAGCACAT
CCCCCTTTCGCCAGCTGGCGTAATAGCGAAGAGGCCCGCACCGATCGCCCTTCCCAACAGTTGCGCAGCC
TGAATGGCGAATGGAAATTGTAAGCGTTAATATTTTGTTAAAATTCGCGTTAAATTTTTGTTAAATCAGC
TCATTTTTTAACCAATAGGCCGAAATCGGCAAAATCCCTTATAAATCAAAAGAATAGACCGAGATAGGGT
[37 nt withheld, positions 631-667]
AAAGAACGTGGACTCCAACGTCAAAGG
[49 nt withheld, positions 695-743]
T
[91 nt withheld, positions 745-835]
G
[124 nt withheld, positions 837-960]
CAGGTGGCACTTTTCGGGGAAATGTGCGCGGAACCCCTATTTGTTTATTTTTCTAAATACATTCAAATAT
GTATCCGCTCATGAGACAATAACCCTGATAAATGCTTCAATAATATTGAAAAAGGAAGAGTATGAGTATT
CAACATTTCCGTGTCGCCCTTATTCCCTTTTTTGCGGCATTTTGCCTTCCTGTTTTTGCTCACCCAGAAA
CGCTGGTGAAAGTAAAAGATGCTGAAGATCAGTTGGGTGCACGAGTGGGTTACATCGAACTGGATCTCAA
CAGCGGTAAGATCCTTGAGAGTTTTCGCCCCGAAGAACGTTTTCCAATGATGAGCACTTTTAAAGTTCTG
CTATGTGGCGCGGTATTATCCCGTATTGACGCCGGGCAAGAGCAACTCGGTCGCCGCATACACTATTCTC
AGAATGACTTGGTTGAGTACTCACCAGTCACAGAAAAGCATCTTACGGATGGCATGACAGTAAGAGAATT
ATGCAGTGCTGCCATAACCATGAGTGATAACACTGCGGCCAACTTACTTCTGACAACGATCGGAGGACCG
AAGGAGCTAACCGCTTTTTTGCACAACATGGGGGATCATGTAACTCGCCTTGATCGTTGGGAACCGGAGC
TGAATGAAGCCATACCAAACGACGAGCGTGACACCACGATGCCTGTAGCAATGGCAACAACGTTGCGCAA
ACTATTAACTGGCGAACTACTTACTCTAGCTTCCCGGCAACAATTAATAGACTGGATGGAGGCGGATAAA
GTTGCAGGACCACTTCTGCGCTCGGCCCTTCCGGCTGGCTGGTTTATTGCTGATAAATCTGGAGCCGGTG
AGCGTGGGTCTCGCGGTATCATTGCAGCACTGGGGCCAGATGGTAAGCCCTCCCGTATCGTAGTTATCTA
CACGACGGGGAGTCAGGCAACTATGGATGAACGAAATAGACAGATCGCTGAGATAGGTGCCTCACTGATT
AAGCATTGGTAACTGTCAGACCAAGTTTACTCATATATACTTTAGATTGATTTAAAACTTCATTTTTAAT
TTAAAAGGATCTAGGTGAAGATCCTTTTTGATAATCTCATGACCAAAATCCCTTAACGTGAGTTTTCGTT
CCACTGAGCGTCAGACCCCGTAGAAAAGATCAAAGGATCTTCTTGAGATCCTTTTTTTCTGCGCGTAATC
TGCTGCTTGCAAACAAAAAAACCACCGCTACCAGCGGTGGTTTGTTTGCCGGATCAAGAGCTACCAACTC
TTTTTCCGAAGGTAACTGGCTTCAGCAGAGCGCAGATACCAAATACTGTTCTTCTAGTGTAGCCGTAGTT
AGGCCACCACTTCAAGAACTCTGTAGCACCGCCTACATACCTCGCTCTGCTAATCCTGTTACCAGTGGCT
GCTGCCAGTGGCGATAAGTCGTGTCTTACCGGGTTGGACTCAAGACGATAGTTACCGGATAAGGCGCAGC
GGTCGGGCTGAACGGGGGGTTCGTGCACACAGCCCAGCTTGGAGCGAACGACCTACACCGAACTGAGATA
CCTACAGCGTGAGCTATGAGAAAGCGCCACGCTTCCCGAAGGGAGAAAGGCGGACAGGTATCCGGTAAGC
GGCAGGGTCGGAACAGGAGAGCGCACGAGGGAGCTTCCAGGGGGAAACGCCTGGTATCTTTATAGTCCTG
TCGGGTTTCGCCACCTCTGACTTGAGCGTCGATTTTTGTGATGCTCGTCAGGGGGGCGGAGCCTATGGAA
AAACGCCAGCAACGCGGCCTTTTTACGGTTCCTGGCCTTTTGCTGGCCTTTTGCTCACATGTTCTTTCCT
GCGTTATCCCCTGATTCTGTGGATAACCGTATTACCGCCTTTGAGTGAGCTGATACCGCTCGCCGCAGCC
GAACGACCGAGCGCAGCGAGTCAGTGAGCGAGGAAGCGGAAGAGCGCCCAATACGCAAACCGCCTCTCCC
CGCGCGTTGGCCGATTCATTAATGCAGCTGGCACGACAGGTTTCCCGACTGGAAAGCGGGCAGTGAGCGC
AACGCAATTAATGTGAGTTAGCTCACTCATTAGGCACCCCAGGCTTTACACTTTATGCTTCCGGCTCGTA
TGTTGTGTGGAATTGTGAGCGGATAACAATTTCACACAGGAAACAGCTATGACCATGATTACGCCAAGCT
CGAAATTAACCCTCACTAAAGGGAACAAAAGCTGGTACCTCTGATGGACAAAGGGTCGCCTCTACGTACC
CGCGACAATCTCGGCTTTTCCAATGTCGACAGCTGGCATATCGCACGCGAGGTTAGGCGTCTTCAGCCGG
CGTAACCACAAACCTCGAGTCAAGTACCCTTTTTCAGACCTTAATTTCCGTGTCCATTCCCTCGCGTTTA
CACGAAGGTTTCTGAGAAATACCACATGTCACAGAGAGAGAGAAGATTGGAGAACCTTCTCAACCTGACC
CGTGCAGAGCGCTTTTGCGTCCTACCATCCGTTAATTATAGCACCACCACCACATGTCTCGCCGGAACTC
TCTTATCCGCTCTTTTTGATCGTCTTTTTTGCGCCCCATTAAAGACATCTCTTGCACAGGGATCGTTTCT
GATTGGCCATTTCACTTCCTCTTTTACATCCGAAAACCACCTGTTTGTGGGGTTGTGAAGCCACAACCGG
ACGCTCAAAAAGCCTCGCCCGACTCGCCCACGATCGGAAGGCTCATTCTCCTTTTCACTCTCACGTGCCC
AAGTCCCAACCGACTCTTTTTCGACCTTCACTCTCACCGACAACGGGCCCCCCCTCGAGGTCGACGGTAT
CGATACCATGGTGAGCAAGGGCGAGGAGACCACAATGGGCGTAATCAAGCCCGACATGAAGATCAAGCTG
AAGATGGAGGGCAACGTGAATGGCCACGCCTTCGTGATCGAGGGCGAGGGCGAGGGCAAGCCCTACGACG
GCACCAACACCATCAACCTGGAGGTGAAGGAGGGAGCCCCCCTGCCCTTCTCCTACGACATTCTGACCAC
CGCGTTCAGTTACGGCAACAGGGCCTTCACCAAGTACCCCGACGACATCCCCAACTACTTCAAGCAGTCC
TTCCCCGAGGGCTACTCTTGGGAGCGCACCATGACCTTCGAGGACAAGGGCATCGTGAAGGTGAAGTCCG
ACATCTCCATGGAGGAGTACTCCTTCATCTACGAGATACACCTCAAGGGCGAGAACTTCCCCCCCAACGG
CCCCGTGATGCAGAAGGAGACCACCGGCTGGGACGCCTCCACCGAGAGGATGTACGTGCGCGACGGCGTG
CTGAAGGGCGACGTCAAGATGAAGCTGCTGCTGGAGGGCGGCGGCCACCACCGCGTTGACTTCAAGACCA
TCTACAGGGCCAAGAAGGCGGTGAAGCTGCCCGACTATCACTTTGTGGACCACCGCATCGAGATCCTGAA
CCACGACAAGGACTACAACAAGGTGACCGTTTACGAGATCGCCGTGGCCCGCAACTCCACCGACGGCATG
GACGAGCTGTACAAGTAGGCCGAAGGTCGAGCTGTGTGCACTGAGTGCGAAGTTGCAGATTTTGTGTCTA
TGCATTTAATACAATTTCCTTTTTTCCATTTTCGTTGTTTTTTTTGTGAAAGAACGATTGTTTTCAAAAG
AAGGCCGTTTGTAGAACAATTTTTTTTTATACTAGCATTTGGTATTCGAGTGTGACGAATCGGTGATGGC
GCTTTACAAATGAAATATAACGCTGAACAAGCGCAGTGACAGCTTTATTTTATAACAGAGAATAAAGACC
AAAGTAGAGTAGACTGATGGCGGCTTGAAACAAAACTACGTGACTTCTAATGCAAAGAAAACCATACCCC
ACGCTACTTAGAATTGTTTCTCTTTGGTTGATGACCGCTATAGTCGTATGGAGTGATCCCTTTTTGTCAA
TATTTCGATTCTTGCTAAAACCGTGACTATTTTGAGGCAACTGTGTGTACTTAACATGGTAGAAATTTCT
ATGTTTAAGCCAGCTGACAATCATTCTTTATTTATCGTAAACCAACCAGGTACCGGGCCCATTATACCTC
GTATTCGATTAAATGATACAACTCATTGCCACACCGCAAGACGGCGTCACCACCATAGACAGCCTTTCAA
GCACCCCCTTGTCTATGAGCTGCCACGTCAGCTGCCGCTCCTAATATCCACCCGCGTCCCTATTCCCGTC
ATATGCCAAGCTATCAACTTTGTATAGAAAAGTTGAACGAGAAACGTAAAATGATATAAATATCAATATA
TTAAATTAGATTTTGCATAAAAAACAGACTACATAATACTGTAAAACACAACATATCCAGTCACTATGGT
CGACCTGCAGACTGGCTGTGTATAAGGGAGCCTGACATTTATATTCCCCAGAACATCAGGTTAATGGCGT
TTTTGATGTCATTTTCGCGGTGACTGAGATCAGCCACTTCTTCCCCGATAACGGAGACCGGCACACTGGC
CATATCGGTGGTCATCATGCGCCAGCTTTCATCCCCGATATGCACCACCGGGTAAAGTTCACGGGGGACT
TTATCTGACAGCAGACGTGCACTGGCCAGGGGGATCACCATCCGTCGCCCGGGCGTGTCAATAATATCAC
TCTGTACATCCACAAACAGACGATAACGGCTCTCTCTTTTATAGGTGAAAACCTTAAACTGCATTTCACC
AGCCCCTGTTCTCGTCGGCAAAAGAGCCGTTCATTTCAATAAACCGGGCGACCTCAGCCATCCCTTCTTG
ATTTTCCGCTTTCCAGCGTTCGGCACGCAGACGACGGGCTTCATTCTGCATGGTTGTGCTTACCGAACCG
GAGATACTGACATCATATATGCCTTGAGCAACTGATAGCTGTCGCTGTCAACTGTCACTGTGATACGCTG
CTTCATAGCATACCTCTTTTTGACATACTTCGGGTATACATATCAGTATATATTCTTATACCGCAAAAAT
CAGCGCGCAAATACGCATACTGTTATCTGGCTTTTAGTAAGCCGGATCCTCTAGATTACGCCCCGCCTGC
CACTCATCGCAGTACTGTTGTAATTCATTAAGCATTCTGCCGACATGGAAGCCATCACAAACGGCATGAT
GAACCTGAATCGCCAGCGGCATCAGCACCTTGTCGCCTTGCGTATAATATTTGCCCATGGTGAAAACGGG
GGCGAAGAAGTTGTCCATATTGGCCACGTTTAAATCAAAACTGGTGAAACTCACCCAGGGATTGGCTGAG
ACGAAAAACATATTCTCAATAAACCCTTTAGGGAAATAGGCCAGGTTTTCACCGTAACACGCCACATCTT
GCGAATATATGTGTAGAAACTGCCGGAAATCGTCGTGGTATTCACTCCAGAGCGATGAAAACGTTTCAGT
TTGCTCATGGAAAACGGTGTAACAAGGGTGAACACTATCCCATATCACCAGCTCACCGTCTTTCATTGCC
ATACGGAATTCCGGATGAGCATTCATCAGGCGGGCAAGAATGTGAATAAAGGCCGGATAAAACTTGTGCT
TATTTTTCTTTACGGTCTTTAAAAAGGCCGTAATATCCAGCTGAACGGTCTGGTTATAGGTACATTGAGC
AACTGACTGAAATGCCTCAAAATGTTCTTTACGATGCCATTGGGATATATCAACGGTGGTATATCCAGTG
ATTTTTTTCTCCATTTTAGCTTCCTTAGCTCCTGAAAATCTCGACGGATCCTAACTCAAAATCCACACAT
TATACGAGCCGGAAGCATAAAGTGTAAAGCCTGGGGTGCCTAATGCGGCCGCCATAGTGACTGGATATGT
TGTGTTTTACAGTATTATGTAGTCTGTTTTTTATGCAAAATCTAATTTAATATATTGATATTTATATCAT
TTTACGTTTCTCGTTCAACTTTATTATACATAGTTGATAATTCACATATGCTCAATGCAATTGACTGTGT
CCTCGATTATTTCTATTATTTAATATTATTTCCATTAAAAAAGAAATCCAGTTCGTGGCAAAATAAGACA
AAGGTTTAAATAAAAATTTATCGTTATTAAACTCGTAACTTACCTTCTTCATGGCTCAACCCAATCTGTA
TATCGACTTATTTAATTTGGTTAACAAATCGGTTTTCGTCGCAAATAGGGGATGACAACTAAAATACCAA
TTTGTGTCCTTGCGACACGTCAACAGGTGGCTGCCAATATCTCAGGTTTTGAGCACACAACGCTGTGATT
GGCTATCTGTAGATCGCTTCGAGAACTTTCGGACCGACATATCAGAACGCAGTCATGTCCAATCCAGCTA
ACGATTGGTCGAAACCGCACTTCATCGCTTCATTTCAACCAATTCCCATCTACTAAAACGAGCGTCGGAA
TAGTCTCGAACGTAACCCCACGTAGTGGGTGGCAGCGCCCCTCGTATCTTTCAATCGCCACTCGAGTCTC
AAGTTTGCTCACTTTGAAATTTTCCATCTGGACTACACATCAAATCTAACTCAACTTTTATCAATTGAAA
CACAAGGGCCCCGTTTCGCATGATTGAACAAGATGGATTGCACGCAGGTTCTCCGGCCGCTTGGGTGGAG
AGGCTATTCGGCTATGACTGGGCACAACAGACAATCGGCTGCTCTGATGCCGCCGTGTTCCGGCTGTCAG
CGCAGGGGCGCCCGGTTCTTTTTGTCAAGACCGACCTGTCCGGTGCCCTGAATGAACTGCAGGACGAGGC
AGCGCGGCTATCGTGGCTGGCCACGACGGGCGTTCCTTGCGCAGCTGTGCTCGACGTTGTCACTGAAGCG
GGAAGGGACTGGCTGCTATTGGGCGAAGTGCCGGGGCAGGATCTCCTGTCATCTCACCTTGCTCCTGCCG
AGAAAGTATCCATCATGGCTGATGCAATGCGGCGGCTGCATACGCTTGATCCGGCTACCTGCCCATTCGA
CCACCAAGCGAAACATCGCATCGAGCGAGCACGTACTCGGATGGAAGCCGGTCTTGTCGATCAGGATGAT
CTGGACGAAGAGCATCAGGGGCTCGCGCCAGCCGAACTGTTCGCCAGGCTCAAGGCGCGCATGCCCGACG
GCGAGGATCTCGTCGTGACCCATGGCGATGCCTGCTTGCCGAATATCATGGTGGAAAATGGCCGCTTTTC
TGGATTCATCGACTGTGGCCGGCTGGGTGTGGCGGACCGCTATCAGGACATAGCGTTGGCTACCCGTGAT
ATTGCTGAAGAGCTTGGCGGCGAATGGGCTGACCGCTTCCTCGTGCTTTACGGTATCGCCGCTCCCGATT
CGCAGCGCATCGCCTTCTATCGCCTTCTTGACGAGTTCTTCTGAGCGGGACTCTGGGGTTCGAAATGACC
GACCAAGCGACGCCCAACCTGCCATCACGAGATTTCGATTCCACCGCCGCCTTCTATGAAAGGTTGGGCT
TCGGAATCGTTTTCCGGGACGCCGGCTGGATGATCCTCCAGCGCGGGGATCTCATGCTGGAGTTCTTCGC
CCACCCCCCGGATCCCCGGGGTCGACTAGAATACTTAGCAATTGGTTAGTTTGAAAATTGTCAAAGCAGA
GTTTTTTCGACAATAAAATTTATTTTCTAAATATTTGATTTAGCGTTGACTTAATTTGTTGATTCGGTTG
TCATCTTTTGTGAAGATGCCCGAGAGTCTAGTAAATCTCAAGCGAAACATAGTGAGAAGGTCACTATGGC
TGGTTTGCATGAGTCTGGGCCTATTGTGCT
